>Addgene plasmid #99698 | pAAV-SCP1-dSa VPR mini.-2X snRP-1 BsaI gRNA | addgene full sequence | sequence record 194602 | Addgene NGS Result
AAAACCTCTGACACATGCAGCTCCCGGAGACGGTCACAGCTTGTCTGTAAGCGGATGCCGGGAGCAGACA
AGCCCGTCAGGGCGCGTCAGCGGGTGTTGGCGGGTGTCGGGGCTGGCTTAACTATGCGGCATCAGAGCAG
ATTGTACTGAGAGTGCACCATAAAATTGTAAACGTTAATATTTTGTTAAAATTCGCGTTAAATTTTTGTT
AAATCAGCTCATTTTTTAACCAATAGACCGAAATCGGCAAAATCCCTTATAAATCAAAAGAATAGCCCGA
GATAGAGT
[37 nt withheld, positions 289-325]
AAAGAACGTGGACTCCAACGTCAAAGG
[141 nt withheld, positions 353-493]
G
[46 nt withheld, positions 495-540]
A
[95 nt withheld, positions 542-636]
TATGCGGTGTGAAATACCGCACAGATGCGTAAGGAGAAAATACCGCATCAGGCGCCCCTGCAGGCAGCTG
CGCGCTCGCTCGCTCACTGAGGCCGCCCGGGCAAAGCCCGGGCGTCGGGCGACCTTTGGTCGCCCGGCCT
CAGTGAGCGAGCGAGCGCGCAGAGAGGGAGTGGCCAACTCCATCACTAGGGGTTCCTGCGGCCGCGAGGG
CCTATTTCCCATGATTCCTTCATATTTGCATATACGATACAAGGCTGTTAGAGAGATAATTGGAATTAAT
TTGACTGTAAACACAAAGATATTAGTACAAAATACGTGACGTAGAAAGTAATAATTTCTTGGGTAGTTTG
CAGTTTTAAAATTATGTTTTAAAATGGACTATCATATGCTTACCGTAACTTGAAAGTATTTCGATTTCTT
GGCTTTATATATCTTGTGGAAAGGACGAAACACCGGGAGACCACGGCAGGTCTCAGTTTTAGTACTCTGG
AAACAGAATCTACTAAAACAAGGCAAAATGCCGTGTTTATCTCGTCAACTTGTTGGCGAGATTTTTTTGG
CCGCCTCGAGGTACTTATATAAGGGGGTGGGGGCGCGTTCGTCCTCAGTCGCGATCGAACACTCGAGCCG
AGCAGACGTGCCTACGGACCGACCGGTGCCACCATGGCCCCAAAGAAGAAGCGGAAGGTCGGTATCCACG
GAGTCCCAGCAGCCAAGCGGAACTACATCCTGGGCCTGGCCATCGGCATCACCAGCGTGGGCTACGGCAT
CATCGACTACGAGACACGGGACGTGATCGATGCCGGCGTGCGGCTGTTCAAAGAGGCCAACGTGGAAAAC
AACGAGGGCAGGCGGAGCAAGAGAGGCGCCAGAAGGCTGAAGCGGCGGAGGCGGCATAGAATCCAGAGAG
TGAAGAAGCTGCTGTTCGACTACAACCTGCTGACCGACCACAGCGAGCTGAGCGGCATCAACCCCTACGA
GGCCAGAGTGAAGGGCCTGAGCCAGAAGCTGAGCGAGGAAGAGTTCTCTGCCGCCCTGCTGCACCTGGCC
AAGAGAAGAGGCGTGCACAACGTGAACGAGGTGGAAGAGGACACCGGCAACGAGCTGTCCACCAAAGAGC
AGATCAGCCGGAACAGCAAGGCCCTGGAAGAGAAATACGTGGCCGAACTGCAGCTGGAACGGCTGAAGAA
AGACGGCGAAGTGCGGGGCAGCATCAACAGATTCAAGACCAGCGACTACGTGAAAGAAGCCAAACAGCTG
CTGAAGGTGCAGAAGGCCTACCACCAGCTGGACCAGAGCTTCATCGACACCTACATCGACCTGCTGGAAA
CCCGGCGGACCTACTATGAGGGACCTGGCGAGGGCAGCCCCTTCGGCTGGAAGGACATCAAAGAATGGTA
CGAGATGCTGATGGGCCACTGCACCTACTTCCCCGAGGAACTGCGGAGCGTGAAGTACGCCTACAACGCC
GACCTGTACAACGCCCTGAACGACCTGAACAATCTCGTGATCACCAGGGACGAGAACGAGAAGCTGGAAT
ATTACGAGAAGTTCCAGATCATCGAGAACGTGTTCAAGCAGAAGAAGAAGCCCACCCTGAAGCAGATCGC
CAAAGAAATCCTCGTGAACGAAGAGGATATTAAGGGCTACAGAGTGACCAGCACCGGCAAGCCCGAGTTC
ACCAACCTGAAGGTGTACCACGACATCAAGGACATTACCGCCCGGAAAGAGATTATTGAGAACGCCGAGC
TGCTGGATCAGATTGCCAAGATCCTGACCATCTACCAGAGCAGCGAGGACATCCAGGAAGAACTGACCAA
TCTGAACTCCGAGCTGACCCAGGAAGAGATCGAGCAGATCTCTAATCTGAAGGGCTATACCGGCACCCAC
AACCTGAGCCTGAAGGCCATCAACCTGATCCTGGACGAGCTGTGGCACACCAACGACAACCAGATCGCTA
TCTTCAACCGGCTGAAGCTGGTGCCCAAGAAGGTGGACCTGTCCCAGCAGAAAGAGATCCCCACCACCCT
GGTGGACGACTTCATCCTGAGCCCCGTCGTGAAGAGAAGCTTCATCCAGAGCATCAAAGTGATCAACGCC
ATCATCAAGAAGTACGGCCTGCCCAACGACATCATTATCGAGCTGGCCCGCGAGAAGAACTCCAAGGACG
CCCAGAAAATGATCAACGAGATGCAGAAGCGGAACCGGCAGACCAACGAGCGGATCGAGGAAATCATCCG
GACCACCGGCAAAGAGAACGCCAAGTACCTGATCGAGAAGATCAAGCTGCACGACATGCAGGAAGGCAAG
TGCCTGTACAGCCTGGAAGCCATCCCTCTGGAAGATCTGCTGAACAACCCCTTCAACTATGAGGTGGACC
ACATCATCCCCAGAAGCGTGTCCTTCGACAACAGCTTCAACAACAAGGTGCTCGTGAAGCAGGAAGAAGC
CAGCAAGAAGGGCAACCGGACCCCATTCCAGTACCTGAGCAGCAGCGACAGCAAGATCAGCTACGAAACC
TTCAAGAAGCACATCCTGAATCTGGCCAAGGGCAAGGGCAGAATCAGCAAGACCAAGAAAGAGTATCTGC
TGGAAGAACGGGACATCAACAGGTTCTCCGTGCAGAAAGACTTCATCAACCGGAACCTGGTGGATACCAG
ATACGCCACCAGAGGCCTGATGAACCTGCTGCGGAGCTACTTCAGAGTGAACAACCTGGACGTGAAAGTG
AAGTCCATCAATGGCGGCTTCACCAGCTTTCTGCGGCGGAAGTGGAAGTTTAAGAAAGAGCGGAACAAGG
GGTACAAGCACCACGCCGAGGACGCCCTGATCATTGCCAACGCCGATTTCATCTTCAAAGAGTGGAAGAA
ACTGGACAAGGCCAAAAAAGTGATGGAAAACCAGATGTTCGAGGAAAAGCAGGCCGAGAGCATGCCCGAG
ATCGAAACCGAGCAGGAGTACAAAGAGATCTTCATCACCCCCCACCAGATCAAGCACATTAAGGACTTCA
AGGACTACAAGTACAGCCACCGGGTGGACAAGAAGCCTAATAGAGAGCTGATTAACGACACCCTGTACTC
CACCCGGAAGGACGACAAGGGCAACACCCTGATCGTGAACAATCTGAACGGCCTGTACGACAAGGACAAT
GACAAGCTGAAAAAGCTGATCAACAAGAGCCCCGAAAAGCTGCTGATGTACCACCACGACCCCCAGACCT
ACCAGAAACTGAAGCTGATTATGGAACAGTACGGCGACGAGAAGAATCCCCTGTACAAGTACTACGAGGA
AACCGGGAACTACCTGACCAAGTACTCCAAAAAGGACAACGGCCCCGTGATCAAGAAGATTAAGTATTAC
GGCAACAAACTGAACGCCCATCTGGACATCACCGACGACTACCCCAACAGCAGAAACAAGGTCGTGAAGC
TGTCCCTGAAGCCCTACAGATTCGACGTGTACCTGGACAATGGCGTGTACAAGTTCGTGACCGTGAAGAA
TCTGGATGTGATCAAAAAAGAAAACTACTACGAAGTGAATAGCAAGTGCTATGAGGAAGCTAAGAAGCTG
AAGAAGATCAGCAACCAGGCCGAGTTTATCGCCTCCTTCTACAACAACGATCTGATCAAGATCAACGGCG
AGCTGTATAGAGTGATCGGCGTGAACAACGACCTGCTGAACCGGATCGAAGTGAACATGATCGACATCAC
CTACCGCGAGTACCTGGAAAACATGAACGACAAGAGGCCCCCCAGGATCATTAAGACAATCGCCTCCAAG
ACCCAGAGCATTAAGAAGTACAGCACAGACATTCTGGGCAACCTGTATGAAGTGAAATCTAAGAAGCACC
CTCAGATCATCAAAAAGGGCAAAAGGCCGGCGGCCACGAAAAAGGCCGGCCAGGCAAAAAAGAAAAAGGG
ATCCGAGGCCAGCGGTTCCGGACGGGCTGACGCATTGGACGATTTTGATCTGGATATGCTGGGAAGTGAC
GCCCTCGATGATTTTGACCTTGACATGCTTGGTTCGGATGCCCTTGATGACTTTGACCTCGACATGCTCG
GCAGTGACGCCCTTGATGATTTCGACCTGGACATGCTGATTAACTCTAGAAGTTCCGGATCTCCGAAAAA
GAAACGCAAAGTTGGTTCGGGAGGTGGTTCGGGTGGCTCTGGATCAGTGCTGCCTCAGGCTCCTGCTCCT
GCACCAGCTCCAGCCATGGTGTCTGCACTGGCTCAGGCACCAGCACCCGTGCCTGTGCTGGCTCCTGGAC
CTCCACAGGCTGTGGCTCCACCAGCCCCTAAACCTACACAGGCCGGCGAGGGCACACTGTCTGAAGCTCT
GCTGCAGCTGCAGTTCGACGACGAGGATCTGGGAGCCCTGCTGGGAAACAGCACCGATCCTGCCGTGTTC
ACCGACCTGGCCAGCGTGGACAACAGCGAGTTCCAGCAGCTGCTGAACCAGGGCATCCCTGTGGCCCCTC
ACACCACCGAGCCCATGCTGATGGAATACCCCGAGGCCATCACCCGGCTCGTGACAGGCGCTCAGAGGCC
TCCTGATCCAGCTCCTGCCCCTCTGGGAGCACCAGGCCTGCCTAATGGACTGCTGTCTGGCGACGAGGAC
TTCAGCTCTATCGCCGATATGGATTTCTCAGCCTTGCTGTCAGGCGGTGGTAGTGGTGGGAGCGGTAGTG
ACCTTTCCCATCCGCCCCCAAGGGGCCATCTGGATGAGCTGACAACCACACTTGAGTCCATGACCGAGGA
TCTGAACCTGGACTCACCCCTGACCCCGGAATTGAACGAGATTCTGGATACCTTCCTGAACGACGAGTGC
CTCTTGCATGCCATGCATATCAGCACAGGACTGTCCATCTTCGACACATCTCTGTTTTAGGAATTCAAAT
AAAATACGAAATGAAATAAAATACGAAATGCAATTGGGCCGCAGGAACCCCTAGTGATGGAGTTGGCCAC
TCCCTCTCTGCGCGCTCGCTCGCTCACTGAGGCCGGGCGACCAAAGGTCGCCCGACGCCCGGGCTTTGCC
CGAGCGGCCTCAGTGAGCGAGCGAGCGCGCAGCTGCCTGCAGGACATGTGAGCAAAAGGCCAGCAAAAGG
CCAGGAACCGTAAAAAGGCCGCGTTGCTGGCGTTTTTCCATAGGCTCCGCCCCCCTGACGAGCATCACAA
AAATCGACGCTCAAGTCAGAGGTGGCGAAACCCGACAGGACTATAAAGATACCAGGCGTTTCCCCCTGGA
AGCTCCCTCGTGCGCTCTCCTGTTCCGACCCTGCCGCTTACCGGATACCTGTCCGCCTTTCTCCCTTCGG
GAAGCGTGGCGCTTTCTCATAGCTCACGCTGTAGGTATCTCAGTTCGGTGTAGGTCGTTCGCTCCAAGCT
GGGCTGTGTGCACGAACCCCCCGTTCAGCCCGACCGCTGCGCCTTATCCGGTAACTATCGTCTTGAGTCC
AACCCGGTAAGACACGACTTATCGCCACTGGCAGCAGCCACTGGTAACAGGATTAGCAGAGCGAGGTATG
TAGGCGGTGCTACAGAGTTCTTGAAGTGGTGGCCTAACTACGGCTACACTAGAAGAACAGTATTTGGTAT
CTGCGCTCTGCTGAAGCCAGTTACCTTCGGAAAAAGAGTTGGTAGCTCTTGATCCGGCAAACAAACCACC
GCTGGTAGCGGTGGTTTTTTTGTTTGCAAGCAGCAGATTACGCGCAGAAAAAAAGGATCTCAAGAAGATC
CTTTGATCTTTTCTACGGGGTCTGACGCTCAGTGGAACGAAAACTCACGTTAAGGGATTTTGGTCATGAG
ATTATCAAAAAGGATCTTCACCTAGATCCTTTTAAATTAAAAATGAAGTTTTAAATCAATCTAAAGTATA
TATGAGTAAACTTGGTCTGACAGTTACCAATGCTTAATCAGTGAGGCACCTATCTCAGCGATCTGTCTAT
TTCGTTCATCCATAGTTGCCTGACTCCCCGTCGTGTAGATAACTACGATACGGGAGGGCTTACCATCTGG
CCCCAGTGCTGCAATGATACCGCGGCTTCCACGCTCACCGGCTCCAGATTTATCAGCAATAAACCAGCCA
GCCGGAAGGGCCGAGCGCAGAAGTGGTCCTGCAACTTTATCCGCCTCCATCCAGTCTATTAATTGTTGCC
GGGAAGCTAGAGTAAGTAGTTCGCCAGTTAATAGTTTGCGCAACGTTGTTGCCATTGCTACAGGCATCGT
GGTGTCACGCTCGTCGTTTGGTATGGCTTCATTCAGCTCCGGTTCCCAACGATCAAGGCGAGTTACATGA
TCCCCCATGTTGTGCAAAAAAGCGGTTAGCTCCTTCGGTCCTCCGATCGTTGTCAGAAGTAAGTTGGCCG
CAGTGTTATCACTCATGGTTATGGCAGCACTGCATAATTCTCTTACTGTCATGCCATCCGTAAGATGCTT
TTCTGTGACTGGTGAGTACTCAACCAAGTCATTCTGAGAATAGTGTATGCGGCGACCGAGTTGCTCTTGC
CCGGCGTCAATACGGGATAATACCGCGCCACATAGCAGAACTTTAAAAGTGCTCATCATTGGAAAACGTT
CTTCGGGGCGAAAACTCTCAAGGATCTTACCGCTGTTGAGATCCAGTTCGATGTAACCCACTCGTGCACC
CAACTGATCTTCAGCATCTTTTACTTTCACCAGCGTTTCTGGGTGAGCAAAAACAGGAAGGCAAAATGCC
GCAAAAAAGGGAATAAGGGCGACACGGAAATGTTGAATACTCATACTCTTCCTTTTTCAATATTATTGAA
GCATTTATCAGGGTTATTGTCTCATGAGCGGATACATATTTGAATGTATTTAGAAAAATAAACAAATAGG
GGTTCCGCGCACATTTCCCCGAAAAGTGCCACCTGACGTCTAAGAAACCATTATTATCATGACATTAACC
TATAAAAATAGGCGTATCACGAGGCCCTTTCGTCTCGCGCGTTTCGGTGATGACGGTG
Features (pLannotate 1.2.2; 16 found; start..end, strand, type, name):
    113..162     +  misc_feature   bom (fragment): basis of mobility region from pBR322
    163..618     -  rep_origin     f1 ori (sequence partly withheld): f1 bacteriophage origin of replication; arrow indicates direction of (+) strand synthesis
    637..688     +  misc_feature   bom (fragment): basis of mobility region from pBR322
    693..833     -  repeat_region  AAV2 ITR: inverted terminal repeat of adeno-associated virus serotype 2 inverted
    842..1082    +  promoter       U6 promoter: RNA polymerase III promoter for human U6 snRNA
   1112..1187    +  misc_RNA       Sa gRNA scaffold: guide RNA scaffold for the Staphylococcus aureus CRISPR/Cas9 system
   1351..4506    +  CDS            cas9: CAS9_STAAU - Experimental evidence at protein level: Swiss-Prot protein existence level 1. CRISPR (clustered regularly interspaced short palindromic repeat) is an adaptive immune system that provides protection against mobile genetic elements (viruses, transposable elements and conjugative plasmids). CRISPR clusters contain spacers, sequences complementary to antecedent mobile elements, and target invading nucleic acids. CRISPR clusters are transcribed and processed into CRISPR RNA (crRNA). In type II CRISPR systems correct processing of pre-crRNA requires a trans- encoded small RNA (tracrRNA)
   4507..4554    +  CDS            nucleoplasmin NLS: bipartite nuclear localization signal from nucleoplasmin
   4705..4721    +  CDS            VP96 (fragment): 6 tandem repeats of the minimal activation domain of herpes simplex virus VP16 (Cheng et al., 2013)
   4918..5298    +  CDS            RELA (fragment): TF65_HUMAN - Also known as NFKB3. Experimental evidence at protein level: Swiss-Prot protein existence level 1. NF-kappa-B is a pleiotropic transcription factor present in almost all cell types and is the endpoint of a series of signal transduction events that are initiated by a vast array of stimuli related to many biological processes such as inflammation, immunity, differentiation, cell growth, tumorigenesis and apoptosis. NF-kappa-B is a homo- or heterodimeric complex formed by the Rel-like domain- containing proteins RELA/p65, RELB, NFKB1/p105, NFKB1/p50, REL and NFKB2/p52. The heterodime
   5326..5523    +  CDS            Rta AD (fragment): transcriptional activation domain from the human herpesvirus 4 (Epstein-Barr virus) replication and transcription activator Rta/BRLF1 (Hardwick et al., 1992; Chavez et al., 2015)
   5579..5719    +  repeat_region  AAV2 ITR: inverted terminal repeat of adeno-associated virus serotype 2 inverted
   5781..6369    -  rep_origin     ori: high-copy-number ColE1/pMB1/pBR322/pUC origin of replication
   6540..7400    -  CDS            AmpR: β-lactamase; bla; confers resistance to ampicillin, carbenicillin, and related antibiotics
   7401..7505    -  promoter       AmpR promoter: bla
   7600..11      +  CDS            rop (fragment) (across the origin): Rop protein, which maintains plasmids at low copy number; rop
