[The description below was written by a language model from this plasmid's Addgene catalogue record and pLannotate feature annotations shown in this document.]
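Description:
pAAV-SCP1-dSa VPR mini.-2X snRP-1 BsaI gRNA is an all-in-one AAV transfer plasmid for CRISPR-based gene activation, deposited as an empty backbone into which the user clones a guide sequence. It is built on a pAAV (pUC f1) backbone of about 7.6 kb, carrying a high-copy ColE1/pUC origin, an f1 phage origin and an ampicillin resistance gene (β-lactamase with its own promoter) for propagation and selection in E. coli. A recombination-deficient strain is recorded for growth, consistent with the need to keep the two AAV2 inverted terminal repeats intact. Small bom and rop fragments annotated in the backbone are remnants of pBR322-derived sequence.

Between the ITRs, which direct replication and packaging of the intervening DNA into AAV particles, sit two expression units. A human U6 RNA polymerase III promoter drives a Staphylococcus aureus Cas9 guide RNA scaffold; according to the record, BsaI sites upstream of the scaffold allow a spacer to be inserted to program the target. The second unit encodes nuclease-dead SaCas9 followed by a nucleoplasmin bipartite NLS and a miniaturised VPR activator, annotated as fragments of VP16-derived repeats, the RELA/p65 activation domain and the Epstein-Barr virus Rta activation domain. The catalogue states that this fusion is transcribed from the compact SCP1 promoter and terminated by a dual snRP-1 polyadenylation signal, although neither element was picked up in the automated feature table. The small Cas9 orthologue, truncated activation domains and short regulatory elements together keep the cassette within AAV packaging capacity. The construct is intended for strong transcriptional activation of a programmed target gene, delivered by transfection or as AAV.
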