Addgene plasmid #99698: pAAV-SCP1-dSa VPR mini.-2X snRP-1 BsaI gRNA
Purpose: (Empty Backbone) Expresses dSa Cas9 fused to optimized combination of truncated activation domains from SCP1 promoter with dual snRP1 poly adenylation signal, and Sa sgRNA with BsaI cloning sites for programming, vector allows for strong activation of programmed target gene, can be packaged and delivered as AAV
Depositing lab: George Church.
Backbone
  Vector backbone: pAAV (pUC f1)
  Vector type: AAV
Growth in bacteria
  Bacterial resistance: Ampicillin, 100 μg/mL
  Growth temperature: 30°C
  Growth strain: NEB Stable
  Copy number: High Copy
Gene/Insert
  Gene/Insert name: None
Terms and licenses: Academic/Nonprofit Terms; Industry Terms: Not Available to Industry
How to cite: pAAV-SCP1-dSa VPR mini.-2X snRP-1 BsaI gRNA was a gift from George Church (Addgene plasmid # 99698 ; http://n2t.net/addgene:99698 ; RRID:Addgene_99698)
